Addgene plasmid #143580: TFORF2251
Purpose: Lentiviral vector for overexpressing transcription factor ORFs with unique 24-bp barcodes. Barcodes facilitate identification of transcription factors in pooled screens.
Depositing lab: Feng Zhang. Depositing organization: Broad Institute. Publication: A transcription factor atlas of directed differentiation. Joung J, Ma S, Tay T, Geiger-Schuller KR, Kirchgatterer PC, Verdine VK, Guo B, Arias-Garcia MA, Allen WE, Singh A, Kuksenko O, Abudayyeh OO, Gootenberg JS, Fu Z, Macrae RK, Buenrostro JD, Regev A, Zhang F. Cell. 2023 Jan 5;186(1):209-229.e26. doi: 10.1016/j.cell.2022.11.026. PubMed 36608654.
Backbone
  Vector backbone: pLX_TRC317
  Backbone manufacturer: Broad Institute Genetic Perturbation Platform
  Backbone size w/o insert (bp): 8264
  Vector type: Mammalian Expression, Lentiviral
  Selectable markers: Puromycin
Growth in bacteria
  Bacterial resistance: Ampicillin, 100 μg/mL
  Growth temperature: 37°C
  Growth strain: NEB Stable
  Copy number: High Copy
Gene/Insert
  Gene/Insert name: ZNF630
  Species: H. sapiens (human)
  Insert size (bp): 2075
  Entrez Gene: ZNF630 (a.k.a. dJ54B20.2)
  Promoter: EF1a
  Cloning method: Unknown
  Sequencing primers: 5′ GGGTGGAGACTGAAGTTAGGCCAG; 3′ CACATAGCGTAAAAGGAGCAACATAG
Terms and licenses: Academic/Nonprofit Terms; Industry Terms: Not Available to Industry
Depositor comments: NM_001037735,NM_001282201,ENST00000442455,ENST00000409324 . The transcription factor ORF portion of this plasmid was synthesized by Genewiz. Please test multiple small colonies in case of plasmid recombination. To make this collection available in a timely manner, a portion of this collection was not fully sequenced by Addgene. If an Addgene verified full plasmid sequence is not available, please contact us prior to placing an order to request the full sequence.
How to cite: TFORF2251 was a gift from Feng Zhang (Addgene plasmid # 143580 ; http://n2t.net/addgene:143580 ; RRID:Addgene_143580)
