[The description below was written by a language model from this plasmid's Addgene catalogue record and pLannotate feature annotations shown in this document.]
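Description:
TFORF2251 is a third-generation-style, self-inactivating lentiviral expression plasmid built on the pLX_TRC317 backbone. It carries the human zinc-finger gene ZNF630 as one member of a barcoded transcription factor ORF collection. In bacteria it replicates from a high-copy ColE1/pUC-type origin and is selected with ampicillin through the bla gene. An f1 origin and remnants of a lac/T7/T3 cloning region are also present in the backbone. The depositor warns that the plasmid can recombine, which is a common problem with LTR-containing vectors.

The viral genome is transcribed from an RSV promoter fused to a truncated HIV-1 5' LTR. This is followed by the Ψ packaging signal with a partial gag sequence, the Rev response element for Rev-dependent nuclear export, and a cPPT/CTS element. It ends in a ΔU3 3' LTR, which inactivates LTR promoter activity after integration, with an SV40 poly(A) signal downstream. Two expression units sit inside this frame. An SV40 early promoter/origin region drives puromycin N-acetyltransferase for selecting transduced mammalian cells. A full-length EF-1α promoter drives the ZNF630 ORF, and a WPRE downstream enhances transcript stability and expression.

The annotation tool matched only the two ends of the ORF region to ZNF630, leaving the middle unannotated, although the span fits the stated insert size of about 2.1 kb. The 24-bp barcode described in the catalogue entry is not annotated separately, so the record does not give its position. The barcode lets the ORF be identified by sequencing, so the construct is suited to pooled overexpression screens, such as those for factors that direct cell differentiation, as well as to individual ZNF630 overexpression.
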