Features (pLannotate 1.2.2; 32 found; start..end, strand, type, name):
      5..231     +  promoter       RSV promoter: Rous sarcoma virus enhancer/promoter
    232..412     +  LTR            5' LTR (truncated): truncated 5' long terminal repeat (LTR) from HIV-1
    459..584     +  misc_feature   HIV-1 Ψ: packaging signal of human immunodeficiency virus type 1
    568..931     +  CDS            HIV-1 gag (fragment): gag protein from human immunodeficiency virus 1; gag
   1077..1310    +  misc_feature   RRE: The Rev response element (RRE) of HIV-1 allows for Rev-dependent mRNA export from the nucleus to the cytoplasm.
   1687..1713    +  CDS            Rev (fragment): human immunodeficiency virus 1 (HIV-1) Rev protein; rev; enhances nuclear export of unspliced and incompletely spliced viral mRNAs
   1720..1743    +  promoter       SV40 promoter (fragment): SV40 early promoter
   1744..1815    +  promoter       SV40 promoter (fragment): SV40 enhancer and early promoter
   1839..1974    +  rep_origin     SV40 ori: SV40 origin of replication
   2020..2616    +  CDS            PuroR (fragment): puromycin N-acetyltransferase; pac from Streptomyces; confers resistance to puromycin
   2665..2782    +  misc_feature   cPPT/CTS: central polypurine tract and central termination sequence of HIV-1
   2847..2913    +  CDS            small t antigen (fragment): SV40 (simian virus 40) small t antigen
   2920..4098    +  promoter       EF-1α promoter: strong constitutive promoter for human elongation factor EF-1α
   4115..4951    +  CDS            ZNF630 (fragment): ZN630_HUMAN - Experimental evidence at transcript level: Swiss-Prot protein existence level 2. May be involved in transcriptional regulation. From Homo sapiens (Human).
   6014..6085    +  CDS            ZNF630 (fragment): ZN630_HUMAN - Experimental evidence at transcript level: Swiss-Prot protein existence level 2. May be involved in transcriptional regulation. From Homo sapiens (Human).
   6101..6154    +  promoter       U6 promoter (fragment): RNA polymerase III promoter for human U6 snRNA
   6196..6784    +  misc_feature   WPRE: woodchuck hepatitis virus posttranscriptional regulatory element
   6835..6854    +  misc_feature   cPPT/CTS (fragment): central polypurine tract and central termination sequence of HIV-1
   6856..7089    +  LTR            3' LTR (ΔU3): self-inactivating 3' long terminal repeat (LTR) from HIV-1
   7167..7288    +  polyA_signal   SV40 poly(A) signal: SV40 polyadenylation signal
   7328..7463    +  rep_origin     SV40 ori: SV40 origin of replication
   7484..7502    -  promoter       T7 promoter: promoter for bacteriophage T7 RNA polymerase
   7510..7665    +  CDS            lacZα (fragment): LacZα fragment of β-galactosidase; lacZ fragment
   7670..8098    +  rep_origin     f1 ori (sequence partly withheld): f1 bacteriophage origin of replication; arrow indicates direction of (+) strand synthesis
   8151..8255    +  promoter       AmpR promoter: bla
   8256..9116    +  CDS            AmpR: β-lactamase; bla; confers resistance to ampicillin, carbenicillin, and related antibiotics
   9287..9875    +  rep_origin     ori: high-copy-number ColE1/pMB1/pBR322/pUC origin of replication
  10058..10150   +  CDS            lacI (fragment): lac repressor; lacI; The lac repressor binds to the lac operator to inhibit transcription in E. coli. This inhibition can be relieved by adding lactose or isopropyl-β-D-thiogalactopyranoside (IPTG).
  10163..10184   +  protein_bind   CAP binding site: CAP binding activates transcription in the presence of cAMP. E. coli catabolite activator protein
  10199..10229   +  promoter       lac promoter: promoter for the E. coli lac operon
  10237..10253   +  protein_bind   lac operator: The lac repressor binds to the lac operator to inhibit transcription in E. coli. This inhibition can be relieved by adding lactose or isopropyl-β-D-thiogalactopyranoside (IPTG). lac repressor encoded by lacI
  10298..10316   +  promoter       T3 promoter: promoter for bacteriophage T3 RNA polymerase
>Addgene plasmid #143580 | TFORF2251 | addgene full sequence | sequence record 400421 | Addgene NGS Result
TTAATGTAGTCTTATGCAATACTCTTGTAGTCTTGCAACATGGTAACGATGAGTTAGCAACATGCCTTAC
AAGGAGAGAAAAAGCACCGTGCATGCCGATTGGTGGAAGTAAGGTGGTACGATCGTGCCTTATTAGGAAG
GCAACAGACGGGTCTGACATGGATTGGACGAACCACTGAATTGCCGCATTGCAGAGATATTGTATTTAAG
TGCCTAGCTCGATACATAAACGGGTCTCTCTGGTTAGACCAGATCTGAGCCTGGGAGCTCTCTGGCTAAC
TAGGGAACCCACTGCTTAAGCCTCAATAAAGCTTGCCTTGAGTGCTTCAAGTAGTGTGTGCCCGTCTGTT
GTGTGACTCTGGTAACTAGAGATCCCTCAGACCCTTTTAGTCAGTGTGGAAAATCTCTAGCAGTGGCGCC
CGAACAGGGACTTGAAAGCGAAAGGGAAACCAGAGGAGCTCTCTCGACGCAGGACTCGGCTTGCTGAAGC
GCGCACGGCAAGAGGCGAGGGGCGGCGACTGGTGAGTACGCCAAAAATTTTGACTAGCGGAGGCTAGAAG
GAGAGAGATGGGTGCGAGAGCGTCAGTATTAAGCGGGGGAGAATTAGATCGCGATGGGAAAAAATTCGGT
TAAGGCCAGGGGGAAAGAAAAAATATAAATTAAAACATATAGTATGGGCAAGCAGGGAGCTAGAACGATT
CGCAGTTAATCCTGGCCTGTTAGAAACATCAGAAGGCTGTAGACAAATACTGGGACAGCTACAACCATCC
CTTCAGACAGGATCAGAAGAACTTAGATCATTATATAATACAGTAGCAACCCTCTATTGTGTGCATCAAA
GGATAGAGATAAAAGACACCAAGGAAGCTTTAGACAAGATAGAGGAAGAGCAAAACAAAAGTAAGACCAC
CGCACAGCAAGCGGCCGCTGATCTTCAGACCTGGAGGAGGAGATATGAGGGACAATTGGAGAAGTGAATT
ATATAAATATAAAGTAGTAAAAATTGAACCATTAGGAGTAGCACCCACCAAGGCAAAGAGAAGAGTGGTG
CAGAGAGAAAAAAGAGCAGTGGGAATAGGAGCTTTGTTCCTTGGGTTCTTGGGAGCAGCAGGAAGCACTA
TGGGCGCAGCGTCAATGACGCTGACGGTACAGGCCAGACAATTATTGTCTGGTATAGTGCAGCAGCAGAA
CAATTTGCTGAGGGCTATTGAGGCGCAACAGCATCTGTTGCAACTCACAGTCTGGGGCATCAAGCAGCTC
CAGGCAAGAATCCTGGCTGTGGAAAGATACCTAAAGGATCAACAGCTCCTGGGGATTTGGGGTTGCTCTG
GAAAACTCATTTGCACCACTGCTGTGCCTTGGAATGCTAGTTGGAGTAATAAATCTCTGGAACAGATTTG
GAATCACACGACCTGGATGGAGTGGGACAGAGAAATTAACAATTACACAAGCTTAATACACTCCTTAATT
GAAGAATCGCAAAACCAGCAAGAAAAGAATGAACAAGAATTATTGGAATTAGATAAATGGGCAAGTTTGT
GGAATTGGTTTAACATAACAAATTGGCTGTGGTATATAAAATTATTCATAATGATAGTAGGAGGCTTGGT
AGGTTTAAGAATAGTTTTTGCTGTACTTTCTATAGTGAATAGAGTTAGGCAGGGATATTCACCATTATCG
TTTCAGACCCACCTCCCAACCCCGAGGGGACCCATGCATTGCATCTCAATTAGTCAGCAACCAGGTGTGG
AAAGTCCCCAGGCTCCCCAGCAGGCAGAAGTATGCAAAGCATGCGTCTCAATTAGTCAGCAACCATAGTC
CCGCCCCTAACTCCGCCCATCCCGCCCCTAACTCCGCCCAGTTCCGCCCATTCTCCGCCCCATGGCTGAC
TAATTTTTTTTATTTATGCAGAGGCCGAGGCCGCCTCGGCCTCTGAGCTATTCCAGAAGTAGTGAGGAGG
CTTTTTTGGAGGCCTAGGCTTTTGCAAAAAGCTTTCTAGAGGTACCACCGGAGCTTACCATGACCGAGTA
CAAGCCCACGGTGCGCCTCGCCACCCGCGACGACGTCCCCAGGGCCGTACGCACCCTCGCCGCCGCGTTC
GCCGACTACCCCGCCACGCGCCACACCGTCGATCCGGACCGCCACATCGAGCGGGTCACCGAGCTGCAAG
AACTCTTCCTCACGCGCGTCGGGCTCGACATCGGCAAGGTGTGGGTCGCGGACGACGGCGCCGCCGTGGC
GGTCTGGACCACGCCGGAGAGCGTCGAAGCGGGGGCGGTGTTCGCCGAGATCGGCCCGCGCATGGCCGAG
TTGAGCGGTTCCCGGCTGGCCGCGCAGCAACAGATGGAAGGCCTCCTGGCGCCGCACCGGCCCAAGGAGC
CCGCGTGGTTCCTGGCCACCGTCGGCGTCTCGCCCGACCACCAGGGCAAGGGTCTGGGCAGCGCCGTCGT
GCTCCCCGGAGTGGAGGCGGCCGAGCGCGCCGGGGTGCCCGCCTTCCTGGAGACCTCCGCGCCCCGCAAC
CTCCCCTTCTACGAGCGGCTCGGCTTCACCGTCACCGCCGACGTCGAGGTGCCCGAAGGACCGCGCACCT
GGTGCATGACCCGCAAGCCCGGTGCCAGTTAACGAATTCTAGATCTTGAGACAAATGGCAGTATTCATCC
ACAATTTTAAAAGAAAAGGGGGGATTGGGGGGTACAGTGCAGGGGAAAGAATAGTAGACATAATAGCAAC
AGACATACAAACTAAAGAATTACAAAAACAAATTACAAAAATTCAAAATTTTCGGGTTTATTACAGGGAC
AGCAGAGATCCACTTTGGCGCCGGCTCGAGGCCTGCAGGTGCAAAGATGGATAAAGTTTTAAACAGAGAG
GAATCTTTGCAGCTAATGGACCTTCTAGGTCTTGAAAGGAGTGGGAATTGGCTCCGGTGCCCGTCAGTGG
GCAGAGCGCACATCGCCCACAGTCCCCGAGAAGTTGGGGGGAGGGGTCGGCAATTGAACCGGTGCCTAGA
GAAGGTGGCGCGGGGTAAACTGGGAAAGTGATGTCGTGTACTGGCTCCGCCTTTTTCCCGAGGGTGGGGG
AGAACCGTATATAAGTGCAGTAGTCGCCGTGAACGTTCTTTTTCGCAACGGGTTTGCCGCCAGAACACAG
GTAAGTGCCGTGTGTGGTTCCCGCGGGCCTGGCCTCTTTACGGGTTATGGCCCTTGCGTGCCTTGAATTA
CTTCCACCTGGCTGCAGTACGTGATTCTTGATCCCGAGCTTCGGGTTGGAAGTGGGTGGGAGAGTTCGAG
GCCTTGCGCTTAAGGAGCCCCTTCGCCTCGTGCTTGAGTTGAGGCCTGGCCTGGGCGCTGGGGCCGCCGC
GTGCGAATCTGGTGGCACCTTCGCGCCTGTCTCGCTGCTTTCGATAAGTCTCTAGCCATTTAAAATTTTT
GATGACCTGCTGCGACGCTTTTTTTCTGGCAAGATAGTCTTGTAAATGCGGGCCAAGATCTGCACACTGG
TATTTCGGTTTTTGGGGCCGCGGGCGGCGACGGGGCCCGTGCGTCCCAGCGCACATGTTCGGCGAGGCGG
GGCCTGCGAGCGCGGCCACCGAGAATCGGACGGGGGTAGTCTCAAGCTGGCCGGCCTGCTCTGGTGCCTG
GCCTCGCGCCGCCGTGTATCGCCCCGCCCTGGGCGGCAAGGCTGGCCCGGTCGGCACCAGTTGCGTGAGC
GGAAAGATGGCCGCTTCCCGGCCCTGCTGCAGGGAGCTCAAAATGGAGGACGCGGCGCTCGGGAGAGCGG
GCGGGTGAGTCACCCACACAAAGGAAAAGGGCCTTTCCGTCCTCAGCCGTCGCTTCATGTGACTCCACGG
AGTACCGGGCGCCGTCCAGGCACCTCGATTAGTTCTCGAGCTTTTGGAGTACGTCGTCTTTAGGTTGGGG
GGAGGGGTTTTATGCGATGGAGTTTCCCCACACTGAGTGGGTGGAGACTGAAGTTAGGCCAGCTTGGCAC
TTGATGTAATTCTCCTTGGAATTTGCCCTTTTTGAGTTTGGATCTTGGTTCATTCTCAAGCCTCAGACAG
TGGTTCAAAGTTTTTTTCTTCCATTTCAGGTGTCGTGAGGCTAGCACCGCCACCATGATTGAGTCCCAGG
AACCAGTGACATTTGAGGATGTGGCTGTGGACTTCACGCAGGAAGAGTGGCAGCAGTTGAATCCTGCTCA
GAAGACCCTGCATAGGGATGTGATGCTGGAGACCTATAATCACCTGGTCTCCGTGGGGTGTTCAGGTATA
AAACCAGATGTAATCTTTAAGTTGGAACATGGAAAGGACCCATGGATCATAGAGAGTGAGTTGTCAAGGT
GGATCTACCCAGACAGAGTGAAAGGCCTTGAATCTTCCCAGCAGATCATTTCTGGAGAACTTTTATTTCA
AAGGGAGATACTAGAAAGAGCCCCAAAGGATAATTCATTGTACTCTGTTTTAAAAATCTGGCATATTGAT
AATCAGATGGATAGATATCAAGGAAATCAAGACAGAGTTTTGAGGCAGGTCACAGTCATCAGTCGTGAAA
CATTGACTGATGAGATGGGTTCCAAGTACAGTGCATTTGGGAAAATGTTCAATCGGTGCACAGACCTTGC
TCCTTTAAGTCAAAAATTCCATAAGTTTGATTCATGTGAAAATAGCTTGAAGTCTAATTCAGACTTACTA
AATTATAACAGGAGCTATGCAAGAAAGAACCCCACTAAGAGATTTAGATGTGGGAGACCACCTAAGTATA
ATGCTTCCTGTTCTGTGCCTGAGAAGGAAGGCTTCATTCATACTGGAATGGAGCCCTATGGAGATAGTCA
ATGTGAAAAAGTTCTCAGTCATAAGCAAGCCCATGTTCAGTATAAGAAATTTCAAGCCAGAGAGAAACCC
AATGTTTGTAGTATGTGTGGGAAAGCCTTTATCAAGAAGTCACAGCTCATTATACATCAAAGAATTCATA
CTGGAGAGAAACCATATGTATGTGGAGATTGTAGGAAAGCCTTCAGTGAGAAATCACACCTCATTGTGCA
TCAGAGGATTCATACTGGGGAGAAACCCTATGAATGTACTAAGTATGGAAGAGCATTCTCCCGGAAGTCA
CCTTTCACTGTTCATCAGAGAGTCCATACTGGAGAGAAACCCTATGAGTGTTTTGAGTGTCCAAAAGCTT
TCTCCCAGAAGTCACATCTAATTATACATCAGAGAGTTCATACCAGAGAGAAGCCCTTTGAATGCAGTGA
ATGCAGGAAAGCCTTCTGTGAGATGTCTCACCTTTTTATACACCAGATAACTCATACTGGGAAGAAGCCC
TATGAATGTACTGAATGTGGGAAGACCTTCCCTCGGAAAACACAGCTCATTATACATCAGAGAACGCATA
CTGGAGAGAAGCCCTATAAGTGTGGTGAATGTGGGAAAACTTTCTGCCAACAGTCCCACCTCATAGGACA
TCAAAGAATTCATACAGGAGAAAAACCTTATGTGTGTACTGACTGTGGGAAGGCCTTTTCCCAGAAGTCA
CACCTCACTGGCCATCAAAGACTTCATACTGGAGAGAAACCTTATATGTGTACTGAATGTGGAAAATCCT
TCTCTCAGAAATCACCTCTTATCATACACCAGAGAATTCATACAGGGGAGAAACCTTATCAGTGTGGTGA
ATGTGGCAAAACCTTCTCCCAGAAATCACTCCTCATTATTCATCTGAGAGTTCACACAGGGGAGAAACCT
TATGAGTGTACTGAGTGTGGGAGGGCCTTTTCCCTGAAGTCACATCTCATTCTACATCAGAGAGGTCATA
CTGGAGAGAAACCCTATGAATGTAGTGAATGTGGAAAGGCCTTCTGTGGAAAGTCTCCACTCATTATACA
TCAGAAAACTCATCCTAGGGAGAAAACCCCTGAATGTGCTGAGTCTGGAATGACTTTTTTCTGGAAATCA
CAGATGATTACATATCAGAGAAGACACACTGGGGAGAAACCCTCCAGATGCAGTGACTGTGGGAAGGCAT
TCTGCCAGCATGTATACTTTACTGGGCATCAGAATCCATATAGGAAAGACACCTTGTATATATGCTAGTA
ATGAACTAGTCCGTAACTTGAAAGTATTTCGATTTCTTGGCTTTATATATCTTGTGGAAAGGACGAAGCC
CGTAATCTTAATCGCAGGTGACGCGTTAAGTCGACAATCAACCTCTGGATTACAAAATTTGTGAAAGATT
GACTGGTATTCTTAACTATGTTGCTCCTTTTACGCTATGTGGATACGCTGCTTTAATGCCTTTGTATCAT
GCTATTGCTTCCCGTATGGCTTTCATTTTCTCCTCCTTGTATAAATCCTGGTTGCTGTCTCTTTATGAGG
AGTTGTGGCCCGTTGTCAGGCAACGTGGCGTGGTGTGCACTGTGTTTGCTGACGCAACCCCCACTGGTTG
GGGCATTGCCACCACCTGTCAGCTCCTTTCCGGGACTTTCGCTTTCCCCCTCCCTATTGCCACGGCGGAA
CTCATCGCCGCCTGCCTTGCCCGCTGCTGGACAGGGGCTCGGCTGTTGGGCACTGACAATTCCGTGGTGT
TGTCGGGGAAATCATCGTCCTTTCCTTGGCTGCTCGCCTGTGTTGCCACCTGGATTCTGCGCGGGACGTC
CTTCTGCTACGTCCCTTCGGCCCTCAATCCAGCGGACCTTCCTTCCCGCGGCCTGCTGCCGGCTCTGCGG
CCTCTTCCGCGTCTTCGCCTTCGCCCTCAGACGAGTCGGATCTCCCTTTGGGCCGCCTCCCCGCGTCGAC
TTTAAGACCAATGACTTACAAGGCAGCTGTAGATCTTAGCCACTTTTTAAAAGAAAAGGGGGGACTGGAA
GGGCTAATTCACTCCCAACGAAGACAAGATCTGCTTTTTGCTTGTACTGGGTCTCTCTGGTTAGACCAGA
TCTGAGCCTGGGAGCTCTCTGGCTAACTAGGGAACCCACTGCTTAAGCCTCAATAAAGCTTGCCTTGAGT
GCTTCAAGTAGTGTGTGCCCGTCTGTTGTGTGACTCTGGTAACTAGAGATCCCTCAGACCCTTTTAGTCA
GTGTGGAAAATCTCTAGCAGTACGTATAGTAGTTCATGTCATCTTATTATTCAGTATTTATAACTTGCAA
AGAAATGAATATCAGAGAGTGAGAGGAACTTGTTTATTGCAGCTTATAATGGTTACAAATAAAGCAATAG
CATCACAAATTTCACAAATAAAGCATTTTTTTCACTGCATTCTAGTTGTGGTTTGTCCAAACTCATCAAT
GTATCTTATCATGTCTGGCTCTAGCTATCCCGCCCCTAACTCCGCCCATCCCGCCCCTAACTCCGCCCAG
TTCCGCCCATTCTCCGCCCCATGGCTGACTAATTTTTTTTATTTATGCAGAGGCCGAGGCCGCCTCGGCC
TCTGAGCTATTCCAGAAGTAGTGAGGAGGCTTTTTTGGAGGCCTAGGGACGTACCCAATTCGCCCTATAG
TGAGTCGTATTACGCGCGCTCACTGGCCGTCGTTTTACAACGTCGTGACTGGGAAAACCCTGGCGTTACC
CAACTTAATCGCCTTGCAGCACATCCCCCTTTCGCCAGCTGGCGTAATAGCGAAGAGGCCCGCACCGATC
GCCCTTCCCAACAGTTGCGCAGCCTGAATGGCGAATGGG
[124 nt withheld, positions 7670-7793]
C
[91 nt withheld, positions 7795-7885]
A
[49 nt withheld, positions 7887-7935]
CCTTTGACGTTGGAGTCCACGTTCTTT
[37 nt withheld, positions 7963-7999]
ACCCTATCTCGGTCTATTCTTTTGATTTATAAGGGATTTTGCCGATTTCGGCCTATTGGTTAAAAAATGA
GCTGATTTAACAAAAATTTAACGCGAATTTTAACAAAATATTAACGCTTACAATTTAGGTGGCACTTTTC
GGGGAAATGTGCGCGGAACCCCTATTTGTTTATTTTTCTAAATACATTCAAATATGTATCCGCTCATGAG
ACAATAACCCTGATAAATGCTTCAATAATATTGAAAAAGGAAGAGTATGAGTATTCAACATTTCCGTGTC
GCCCTTATTCCCTTTTTTGCGGCATTTTGCCTTCCTGTTTTTGCTCACCCAGAAACGCTGGTGAAAGTAA
AAGATGCTGAAGATCAGTTGGGTGCACGAGTGGGTTACATCGAACTGGATCTCAACAGCGGTAAGATCCT
TGAGAGTTTTCGCCCCGAAGAACGTTTTCCAATGATGAGCACTTTTAAAGTTCTGCTATGTGGCGCGGTA
TTATCCCGTATTGACGCCGGGCAAGAGCAACTCGGTCGCCGCATACACTATTCTCAGAATGACTTGGTTG
AGTACTCACCAGTCACAGAAAAGCATCTTACGGATGGCATGACAGTAAGAGAATTATGCAGTGCTGCCAT
AACCATGAGTGATAACACTGCGGCCAACTTACTTCTGACAACGATCGGAGGACCGAAGGAGCTAACCGCT
TTTTTGCACAACATGGGGGATCATGTAACTCGCCTTGATCGTTGGGAACCGGAGCTGAATGAAGCCATAC
CAAACGACGAGCGTGACACCACGATGCCTGTAGCAATGGCAACAACGTTGCGCAAACTATTAACTGGCGA
ACTACTTACTCTAGCTTCCCGGCAACAATTAATAGACTGGATGGAGGCGGATAAAGTTGCAGGACCACTT
CTGCGCTCGGCCCTTCCGGCTGGCTGGTTTATTGCTGATAAATCTGGAGCCGGTGAGCGTGGGTCTCGCG
GTATCATTGCAGCACTGGGGCCAGATGGTAAGCCCTCCCGTATCGTAGTTATCTACACGACGGGGAGTCA
GGCAACTATGGATGAACGAAATAGACAGATCGCTGAGATAGGTGCCTCACTGATTAAGCATTGGTAACTG
TCAGACCAAGTTTACTCATATATACTTTAGATTGATTTAAAACTTCATTTTTAATTTAAAAGGATCTAGG
TGAAGATCCTTTTTGATAATCTCATGACCAAAATCCCTTAACGTGAGTTTTCGTTCCACTGAGCGTCAGA
CCCCGTAGAAAAGATCAAAGGATCTTCTTGAGATCCTTTTTTTCTGCGCGTAATCTGCTGCTTGCAAACA
AAAAAACCACCGCTACCAGCGGTGGTTTGTTTGCCGGATCAAGAGCTACCAACTCTTTTTCCGAAGGTAA
CTGGCTTCAGCAGAGCGCAGATACCAAATACTGTTCTTCTAGTGTAGCCGTAGTTAGGCCACCACTTCAA
GAACTCTGTAGCACCGCCTACATACCTCGCTCTGCTAATCCTGTTACCAGTGGCTGCTGCCAGTGGCGAT
AAGTCGTGTCTTACCGGGTTGGACTCAAGACGATAGTTACCGGATAAGGCGCAGCGGTCGGGCTGAACGG
GGGGTTCGTGCACACAGCCCAGCTTGGAGCGAACGACCTACACCGAACTGAGATACCTACAGCGTGAGCT
ATGAGAAAGCGCCACGCTTCCCGAAGGGAGAAAGGCGGACAGGTATCCGGTAAGCGGCAGGGTCGGAACA
GGAGAGCGCACGAGGGAGCTTCCAGGGGGAAACGCCTGGTATCTTTATAGTCCTGTCGGGTTTCGCCACC
TCTGACTTGAGCGTCGATTTTTGTGATGCTCGTCAGGGGGGCGGAGCCTATGGAAAAACGCCAGCAACGC
GGCCTTTTTACGGTTCCTGGCCTTTTGCTGGCCTTTTGCTCACATGTTCTTTCCTGCGTTATCCCCTGAT
TCTGTGGATAACCGTATTACCGCCTTTGAGTGAGCTGATACCGCTCGCCGCAGCCGAACGACCGAGCGCA
GCGAGTCAGTGAGCGAGGAAGCGGAAGAGCGCCCAATACGCAAACCGCCTCTCCCCGCGCGTTGGCCGAT
TCATTAATGCAGCTGGCACGACAGGTTTCCCGACTGGAAAGCGGGCAGTGAGCGCAACGCAATTAATGTG
AGTTAGCTCACTCATTAGGCACCCCAGGCTTTACACTTTATGCTTCCGGCTCGTATGTTGTGTGGAATTG
TGAGCGGATAACAATTTCACACAGGAAACAGCTATGACCATGATTACGCCAAGCGCGCAATTAACCCTCA
CTAAAGGGAACAAAAGCTGGAGCTGCAAGC
