>Addgene plasmid #143580 | TFORF2251 | depositor partial sequence | sequence record 282870 | Insert
ACCGCCACCATGATTGAGTCCCAGGAACCAGTGACATTTGAGGATGTGGCTGTGGACTTCACGCAGGAAG
AGTGGCAGCAGTTGAATCCTGCTCAGAAGACCCTGCATAGGGATGTGATGCTGGAGACCTATAATCACCT
GGTCTCCGTGGGGTGTTCAGGTATAAAACCAGATGTAATCTTTAAGTTGGAACATGGAAAGGACCCATGG
ATCATAGAGAGTGAGTTGTCAAGGTGGATCTACCCAGACAGAGTGAAAGGCCTTGAATCTTCCCAGCAGA
TCATTTCTGGAGAACTTTTATTTCAAAGGGAGATACTAGAAAGAGCCCCAAAGGATAATTCATTGTACTC
TGTTTTAAAAATCTGGCATATTGATAATCAGATGGATAGATATCAAGGAAATCAAGACAGAGTTTTGAGG
CAGGTCACAGTCATCAGTCGTGAAACATTGACTGATGAGATGGGTTCCAAGTACAGTGCATTTGGGAAAA
TGTTCAATCGGTGCACAGACCTTGCTCCTTTAAGTCAAAAATTCCATAAGTTTGATTCATGTGAAAATAG
CTTGAAGTCTAATTCAGACTTACTAAATTATAACAGGAGCTATGCAAGAAAGAACCCCACTAAGAGATTT
AGATGTGGGAGACCACCTAAGTATAATGCTTCCTGTTCTGTGCCTGAGAAGGAAGGCTTCATTCATACTG
GAATGGAGCCCTATGGAGATAGTCAATGTGAAAAAGTTCTCAGTCATAAGCAAGCCCATGTTCAGTATAA
GAAATTTCAAGCCAGAGAGAAACCCAATGTTTGTAGTATGTGTGGGAAAGCCTTTATCAAGAAGTCACAG
CTCATTATACATCAAAGAATTCATACTGGAGAGAAACCATATGTATGTGGAGATTGTAGGAAAGCCTTCA
GTGAGAAATCACACCTCATTGTGCATCAGAGGATTCATACTGGGGAGAAACCCTATGAATGTACTAAGTA
TGGAAGAGCATTCTCCCGGAAGTCACCTTTCACTGTTCATCAGAGAGTCCATACTGGAGAGAAACCCTAT
GAGTGTTTTGAGTGTCCAAAAGCTTTCTCCCAGAAGTCACATCTAATTATACATCAGAGAGTTCATACCA
GAGAGAAGCCCTTTGAATGCAGTGAATGCAGGAAAGCCTTCTGTGAGATGTCTCACCTTTTTATACACCA
GATAACTCATACTGGGAAGAAGCCCTATGAATGTACTGAATGTGGGAAGACCTTCCCTCGGAAAACACAG
CTCATTATACATCAGAGAACGCATACTGGAGAGAAGCCCTATAAGTGTGGTGAATGTGGGAAAACTTTCT
GCCAACAGTCCCACCTCATAGGACATCAAAGAATTCATACAGGAGAAAAACCTTATGTGTGTACTGACTG
TGGGAAGGCCTTTTCCCAGAAGTCACACCTCACTGGCCATCAAAGACTTCATACTGGAGAGAAACCTTAT
ATGTGTACTGAATGTGGAAAATCCTTCTCTCAGAAATCACCTCTTATCATACACCAGAGAATTCATACAG
GGGAGAAACCTTATCAGTGTGGTGAATGTGGCAAAACCTTCTCCCAGAAATCACTCCTCATTATTCATCT
GAGAGTTCACACAGGGGAGAAACCTTATGAGTGTACTGAGTGTGGGAGGGCCTTTTCCCTGAAGTCACAT
CTCATTCTACATCAGAGAGGTCATACTGGAGAGAAACCCTATGAATGTAGTGAATGTGGAAAGGCCTTCT
GTGGAAAGTCTCCACTCATTATACATCAGAAAACTCATCCTAGGGAGAAAACCCCTGAATGTGCTGAGTC
TGGAATGACTTTTTTCTGGAAATCACAGATGATTACATATCAGAGAAGACACACTGGGGAGAAACCCTCC
AGATGCAGTGACTGTGGGAAGGCATTCTGCCAGCATGTATACTTTACTGGGCATCAGAATCCATATAGGA
AAGACACCTTGTATATATGCTAGTAATGAACTAGTCCGTAACTTGAAAGTATTTCGATTTCTTGGCTTTA
TATATCTTGTGGAAAGGACGAAGCCCGTAATCTTAATCGCAGGTG
