>Addgene plasmid #143580 | TFORF2251 | depositor partial sequence | sequence record 282871 | Barcode
AGCCCGTAATCTTAATCGCAGGTG
